Addgene plasmid #66991: pGEX-4T1 Erg (209-316)
Purpose: Bacterial expression plasmid for mouse Erg (209-316) with GST
Depositing lab: Christopher Vakoc. Depositing organization: Cold Spring Harbor Laboratory. Publication: BET Bromodomain Inhibition Suppresses the Function of Hematopoietic Transcription Factors in Acute Myeloid Leukemia. Roe JS, Mercan F, Rivera K, Pappin DJ, Vakoc CR. Mol Cell. 2015 May 12. pii: S1097-2765(15)00267-1. doi: 10.1016/j.molcel.2015.04.011. PubMed 25982114.
Backbone
  Vector backbone: pGEX-4T1
  Backbone manufacturer: Amersham
  Backbone size w/o insert (bp): 4969
  Total vector size (bp): 5299
  Vector type: Bacterial Expression
Growth in bacteria
  Bacterial resistance: Ampicillin, 100 μg/mL
  Growth temperature: 37°C
  Growth strain: DH5alpha
  Copy number: High Copy
Gene/Insert
  Gene/Insert name: Erg (209-316)
  Species: M. musculus (mouse)
  Insert size (bp): 330
  Mutation: Amino acids from 209-316
  GenBank ID: NM_133659.3
  Entrez Gene: Erg (a.k.a. D030036I24Rik)
  Promoter: TAC
  Tag / fusion protein: GST fusion (N terminal on backbone)
  Cloning method: Restriction Enzyme; 5′ cloning site EcoRI (not destroyed); 3′ cloning site XhoI (not destroyed)
  Sequencing primers: 5′ pGEX5
Terms and licenses: Academic/Nonprofit Terms; Industry Terms: Not Available to Industry
How to cite: pGEX-4T1 Erg (209-316) was a gift from Christopher Vakoc (Addgene plasmid # 66991 ; http://n2t.net/addgene:66991 ; RRID:Addgene_66991)
