[The description below was written by a language model from this plasmid's Addgene catalogue record.]
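Description:
pGEX-4T1 Erg (209-316) is a bacterial expression plasmid built on the commercial pGEX-4T1 backbone and designed to produce a fragment of the mouse ETS-family transcription factor Erg as a glutathione S-transferase (GST) fusion in E. coli. The complete plasmid is about 5.3 kb, of which roughly 330 bp is insert. It is maintained as a high-copy plasmid under ampicillin selection. No feature table accompanies the record, so the origin of replication and other backbone elements are not itemised.

The insert encodes amino acids 209 to 316 of mouse Erg and was cloned by restriction digestion between the EcoRI and XhoI sites of the polylinker, both of which remain intact, so the fragment can be excised or exchanged. Transcription is driven by the tac promoter, a hybrid trp/lac promoter that gives strong expression in E. coli and is normally induced with IPTG. The GST moiety is supplied by the backbone and sits at the N terminus of the Erg fragment, allowing the fusion protein to be captured on glutathione resin. Vectors of the pGEX-4T series generally place a thrombin cleavage site between GST and the cloned fragment, although this record does not list it.

The stated purpose is simply bacterial expression of this GST-tagged Erg region. Constructs of this type are typically used to purify a defined protein segment for in vitro work such as pull-down and binding assays. The associated publication concerns BET bromodomain inhibition and hematopoietic transcription factor function in acute myeloid leukemia, but the record does not specify which experiments used this fragment.
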