>Addgene plasmid #66991 | pGEX-4T1 Erg (209-316) | addgene partial sequence | sequence record 119173 | pEXT20-F2 5'-GCATAATTCGTGTCGC-3'
TTTTTTGCGCCGACATCATAACGGTTCTGGCAAATATTCTGAAATGAGCTGTTGACAATTAATCATCGGC
TCGTATAATGTGTGGAATTGTGAGCGGATAACAATTTCACACAGGAAACAGTATTCATGTCCCCTATACT
AGGTTATTGGAAAATTAAGGGCCTTGTGCAACCCACTCGACTTCTTTTGGAATATCTTGAAGAAAAATAT
GAAGAGCATTTGTATGAGCGCGATGAAGGTGATAAATGGCGAAACAAAAAGTTTGAATTGGGTTTGGAGT
TTCCCAATCTTCCTTATTATATTGATGGTGATGTTAAATTAACACAGTCTATGGCCATCATACGTTATAT
AGCTGACAAGCACAACATGTTGGGTGGTTGTCCAAAAGAGCGTGCAGAGATTTCAATGCTTGAAGGAGCG
GTTTTGGATATTAGATACGGTGTTTCGAGAATTGCATATAGTAAAGACTTTGAAACTCTCAAAGTTGATT
TTCTTAGCAAGCTACCTGAAATGCTGAAAATGTTCGAAGATCGTTTATGTCATAAAACATATTTAAATGG
TGATCATGTAACCCATCCTGACTTCATGTTGTATGACGCTCTTGATGTTGTTTTATACATGGACCCAATG
TGCCTGGATGCGTTCCCAAAATTAGTTTGTTTTAAAAAACGTATTGAAGCTATCCCACAAATTGATAAGT
ACTTGAAATCCAGCAAGTATATAGCATGGCCTTTGCAGGGCTGGCAAGCCACGTTTGGTGGTGGCGACCA
TCCTCCAAAATCGGATCTGGTTCCGCGTGGATCCCCGGAATTCATGCATCTGACTTCCGATGACGTTGAT
AAGGCTTTACAAAA
