>Addgene plasmid #66991 | pGEX-4T1 Erg (209-316) | addgene partial sequence | sequence record 119174 | pGEX3 5'-CCGGGAGCTGCATGTGTCAGAGG-3'
CGAAACGCGCGAGGCAGATCGTCAGTCAGTCACGATGCGGCCGCTCGAGTCAGCCACTACCTGGATTAGC
AAGGCGGCTACTGGTCGGTCCCAGGATCTGGTAAGGATCTAACTGAGGACGCTGGTCTTCAGTTTTGGGC
ACTGCAGAGGGAGATGGCTGAGCAGCTTTGGACTGAGGGGTGAGGTGGCTGTGGCCGGTCCAGGCTGATC
TCCTGGGAGGCTCATAAGGTAAATCTGGCCTAGTTGTAATTCTTTGCGTAGCTTCGGGATATACTGAAGT
ATTTGGGAAAATAAAAGCTGCACCCCCTGTGTTTCTGGCATGCATTAACCGTGGAGAGTTTTGTAAAGCC
TTATCAACGTCATCGGAAGTCAGATGCATGAATTCCGGGGATCCACGCGGAACCAGATCCGATTTTGGAG
GATGGTCGCCACCACCAAACGTGGCTTGCCAGCCCTGCAAAGGCCATGCTATATACTTGCTGGATTTCAA
GTACTTATCAATTTGTGGGATAGCTTCAATACGTTTTTTAAAACAAACTAATTTTGGGAACGCATCCAGG
CACATTGGGTCCATGTATAAAACAACATCAAGAGCGTCATACAACATGAAGTCAGGATGGGTTACATGAT
CACCATTTAAATATGTTTTATGACATAAACGATCTTCGAACATTTTCAGCATTTCAGGTAGCTTGCTAAG
AAAATCAACTTTGAGAGTTTCAAAGTCTTTACTATATGCAATTCTCGAAACACCGTATCTAATATCCAAA
ACCGCTCCTTCAAGCATTGAAATCTCTGCACGCTCTTTTGGACAACCACCCAACATGTTGTGCTTGTCAG
CTATATAACGTATGATGGCCATAGACTGTGTTAATTTAACATCACCATCAATATAATAAGGAAGATTGGG
AAACTCCAAACCCAATTCAAACTTTT
